>Addgene plasmid #141598 | TFORF0383 | addgene full sequence | sequence record 408549 | Addgene NGS Result
TTAATGTAGTCTTATGCAATACTCTTGTAGTCTTGCAACATGGTAACGATGAGTTAGCAACATGCCTTAC
AAGGAGAGAAAAAGCACCGTGCATGCCGATTGGTGGAAGTAAGGTGGTACGATCGTGCCTTATTAGGAAG
GCAACAGACGGGTCTGACATGGATTGGACGAACCACTGAATTGCCGCATTGCAGAGATATTGTATTTAAG
TGCCTAGCTCGATACATAAACGGGTCTCTCTGGTTAGACCAGATCTGAGCCTGGGAGCTCTCTGGCTAAC
TAGGGAACCCACTGCTTAAGCCTCAATAAAGCTTGCCTTGAGTGCTTCAAGTAGTGTGTGCCCGTCTGTT
GTGTGACTCTGGTAACTAGAGATCCCTCAGACCCTTTTAGTCAGTGTGGAAAATCTCTAGCAGTGGCGCC
CGAACAGGGACTTGAAAGCGAAAGGGAAACCAGAGGAGCTCTCTCGACGCAGGACTCGGCTTGCTGAAGC
GCGCACGGCAAGAGGCGAGGGGCGGCGACTGGTGAGTACGCCAAAAATTTTGACTAGCGGAGGCTAGAAG
GAGAGAGATGGGTGCGAGAGCGTCAGTATTAAGCGGGGGAGAATTAGATCGCGATGGGAAAAAATTCGGT
TAAGGCCAGGGGGAAAGAAAAAATATAAATTAAAACATATAGTATGGGCAAGCAGGGAGCTAGAACGATT
CGCAGTTAATCCTGGCCTGTTAGAAACATCAGAAGGCTGTAGACAAATACTGGGACAGCTACAACCATCC
CTTCAGACAGGATCAGAAGAACTTAGATCATTATATAATACAGTAGCAACCCTCTATTGTGTGCATCAAA
GGATAGAGATAAAAGACACCAAGGAAGCTTTAGACAAGATAGAGGAAGAGCAAAACAAAAGTAAGACCAC
CGCACAGCAAGCGGCCGCTGATCTTCAGACCTGGAGGAGGAGATATGAGGGACAATTGGAGAAGTGAATT
ATATAAATATAAAGTAGTAAAAATTGAACCATTAGGAGTAGCACCCACCAAGGCAAAGAGAAGAGTGGTG
CAGAGAGAAAAAAGAGCAGTGGGAATAGGAGCTTTGTTCCTTGGGTTCTTGGGAGCAGCAGGAAGCACTA
TGGGCGCAGCGTCAATGACGCTGACGGTACAGGCCAGACAATTATTGTCTGGTATAGTGCAGCAGCAGAA
CAATTTGCTGAGGGCTATTGAGGCGCAACAGCATCTGTTGCAACTCACAGTCTGGGGCATCAAGCAGCTC
CAGGCAAGAATCCTGGCTGTGGAAAGATACCTAAAGGATCAACAGCTCCTGGGGATTTGGGGTTGCTCTG
GAAAACTCATTTGCACCACTGCTGTGCCTTGGAATGCTAGTTGGAGTAATAAATCTCTGGAACAGATTTG
GAATCACACGACCTGGATGGAGTGGGACAGAGAAATTAACAATTACACAAGCTTAATACACTCCTTAATT
GAAGAATCGCAAAACCAGCAAGAAAAGAATGAACAAGAATTATTGGAATTAGATAAATGGGCAAGTTTGT
GGAATTGGTTTAACATAACAAATTGGCTGTGGTATATAAAATTATTCATAATGATAGTAGGAGGCTTGGT
AGGTTTAAGAATAGTTTTTGCTGTACTTTCTATAGTGAATAGAGTTAGGCAGGGATATTCACCATTATCG
TTTCAGACCCACCTCCCAACCCCGAGGGGACCCATGCATTGCATCTCAATTAGTCAGCAACCAGGTGTGG
AAAGTCCCCAGGCTCCCCAGCAGGCAGAAGTATGCAAAGCATGCGTCTCAATTAGTCAGCAACCATAGTC
CCGCCCCTAACTCCGCCCATCCCGCCCCTAACTCCGCCCAGTTCCGCCCATTCTCCGCCCCATGGCTGAC
TAATTTTTTTTATTTATGCAGAGGCCGAGGCCGCCTCGGCCTCTGAGCTATTCCAGAAGTAGTGAGGAGG
CTTTTTTGGAGGCCTAGGCTTTTGCAAAAAGCTTTCTAGAGGTACCACCGGAGCTTACCATGACCGAGTA
CAAGCCCACGGTGCGCCTCGCCACCCGCGACGACGTCCCCAGGGCCGTACGCACCCTCGCCGCCGCGTTC
GCCGACTACCCCGCCACGCGCCACACCGTCGATCCGGACCGCCACATCGAGCGGGTCACCGAGCTGCAAG
AACTCTTCCTCACGCGCGTCGGGCTCGACATCGGCAAGGTGTGGGTCGCGGACGACGGCGCCGCCGTGGC
GGTCTGGACCACGCCGGAGAGCGTCGAAGCGGGGGCGGTGTTCGCCGAGATCGGCCCGCGCATGGCCGAG
TTGAGCGGTTCCCGGCTGGCCGCGCAGCAACAGATGGAAGGCCTCCTGGCGCCGCACCGGCCCAAGGAGC
CCGCGTGGTTCCTGGCCACCGTCGGCGTCTCGCCCGACCACCAGGGCAAGGGTCTGGGCAGCGCCGTCGT
GCTCCCCGGAGTGGAGGCGGCCGAGCGCGCCGGGGTGCCCGCCTTCCTGGAGACCTCCGCGCCCCGCAAC
CTCCCCTTCTACGAGCGGCTCGGCTTCACCGTCACCGCCGACGTCGAGGTGCCCGAAGGACCGCGCACCT
GGTGCATGACCCGCAAGCCCGGTGCCAGTTAACGAATTCTAGATCTTGAGACAAATGGCAGTATTCATCC
ACAATTTTAAAAGAAAAGGGGGGATTGGGGGGTACAGTGCAGGGGAAAGAATAGTAGACATAATAGCAAC
AGACATACAAACTAAAGAATTACAAAAACAAATTACAAAAATTCAAAATTTTCGGGTTTATTACAGGGAC
AGCAGAGATCCACTTTGGCGCCGGCTCGAGGCCTGCAGGTGCAAAGATGGATAAAGTTTTAAACAGAGAG
GAATCTTTGCAGCTAATGGACCTTCTAGGTCTTGAAAGGAGTGGGAATTGGCTCCGGTGCCCGTCAGTGG
GCAGAGCGCACATCGCCCACAGTCCCCGAGAAGTTGGGGGGAGGGGTCGGCAATTGAACCGGTGCCTAGA
GAAGGTGGCGCGGGGTAAACTGGGAAAGTGATGTCGTGTACTGGCTCCGCCTTTTTCCCGAGGGTGGGGG
AGAACCGTATATAAGTGCAGTAGTCGCCGTGAACGTTCTTTTTCGCAACGGGTTTGCCGCCAGAACACAG
GTAAGTGCCGTGTGTGGTTCCCGCGGGCCTGGCCTCTTTACGGGTTATGGCCCTTGCGTGCCTTGAATTA
CTTCCACCTGGCTGCAGTACGTGATTCTTGATCCCGAGCTTCGGGTTGGAAGTGGGTGGGAGAGTTCGAG
GCCTTGCGCTTAAGGAGCCCCTTCGCCTCGTGCTTGAGTTGAGGCCTGGCCTGGGCGCTGGGGCCGCCGC
GTGCGAATCTGGTGGCACCTTCGCGCCTGTCTCGCTGCTTTCGATAAGTCTCTAGCCATTTAAAATTTTT
GATGACCTGCTGCGACGCTTTTTTTCTGGCAAGATAGTCTTGTAAATGCGGGCCAAGATCTGCACACTGG
TATTTCGGTTTTTGGGGCCGCGGGCGGCGACGGGGCCCGTGCGTCCCAGCGCACATGTTCGGCGAGGCGG
GGCCTGCGAGCGCGGCCACCGAGAATCGGACGGGGGTAGTCTCAAGCTGGCCGGCCTGCTCTGGTGCCTG
GCCTCGCGCCGCCGTGTATCGCCCCGCCCTGGGCGGCAAGGCTGGCCCGGTCGGCACCAGTTGCGTGAGC
GGAAAGATGGCCGCTTCCCGGCCCTGCTGCAGGGAGCTCAAAATGGAGGACGCGGCGCTCGGGAGAGCGG
GCGGGTGAGTCACCCACACAAAGGAAAAGGGCCTTTCCGTCCTCAGCCGTCGCTTCATGTGACTCCACGG
AGTACCGGGCGCCGTCCAGGCACCTCGATTAGTTCTCGAGCTTTTGGAGTACGTCGTCTTTAGGTTGGGG
GGAGGGGTTTTATGCGATGGAGTTTCCCCACACTGAGTGGGTGGAGACTGAAGTTAGGCCAGCTTGGCAC
TTGATGTAATTCTCCTTGGAATTTGCCCTTTTTGAGTTTGGATCTTGGTTCATTCTCAAGCCTCAGACAG
TGGTTCAAAGTTTTTTTCTTCCATTTCAGGTGTCGTGAGGCTAGCACCGCCACCATGTGGTTGGCCATCG
AAGACGGCAATTTGGAGGAAATGGAAGAGGAAGTACGGCTTAAGAAGCGAAAAAGACGAAGAAATGTGGA
TAAAGATCCTGCAAAAGAAGATGTGGAAAAAGCTAAGAAGAGAAGAGGCCGCCCTCCCGCTGAGAAACTG
TCA
[339 nt withheld, positions 4274-4612]
GAGGAAGAGAGTGAGGATGAAAGCAATGAAGAGGAGGAAGAGGAAGATGAAGAAGAGTCAGAGTCCGAGG
CAAAATCAGTCAAGGTGAAAATTAAGCTCAATAAAAAAGATGACAAAGGCCGGGACAAAGGGAAAGGCAA
GAAAAGGCCAAATCGAGGAAAAGCCAAACCTGTAGTGAGCGATTTTGACAGCGATGAGGAGCAGGATGAA
CGTGAACAGTCAGAAGGAAGTGGGACGGATGATGAGTAGTAATGAACTAGTCCGTAACTTGAAAGTATTT
CGATTTCTTGGCTTTATATATCTTGTGGAAAGGACGATCAATATGCGCGGGCTTGCGCACTACGCGTTAA
GTCGACAATCAACCTCTGGATTACAAAATTTGTGAAAGATTGACTGGTATTCTTAACTATGTTGCTCCTT
TTACGCTATGTGGATACGCTGCTTTAATGCCTTTGTATCATGCTATTGCTTCCCGTATGGCTTTCATTTT
CTCCTCCTTGTATAAATCCTGGTTGCTGTCTCTTTATGAGGAGTTGTGGCCCGTTGTCAGGCAACGTGGC
GTGGTGTGCACTGTGTTTGCTGACGCAACCCCCACTGGTTGGGGCATTGCCACCACCTGTCAGCTCCTTT
CCGGGACTTTCGCTTTCCCCCTCCCTATTGCCACGGCGGAACTCATCGCCGCCTGCCTTGCCCGCTGCTG
GACAGGGGCTCGGCTGTTGGGCACTGACAATTCCGTGGTGTTGTCGGGGAAATCATCGTCCTTTCCTTGG
CTGCTCGCCTGTGTTGCCACCTGGATTCTGCGCGGGACGTCCTTCTGCTACGTCCCTTCGGCCCTCAATC
CAGCGGACCTTCCTTCCCGCGGCCTGCTGCCGGCTCTGCGGCCTCTTCCGCGTCTTCGCCTTCGCCCTCA
GACGAGTCGGATCTCCCTTTGGGCCGCCTCCCCGCGTCGACTTTAAGACCAATGACTTACAAGGCAGCTG
TAGATCTTAGCCACTTTTTAAAAGAAAAGGGGGGACTGGAAGGGCTAATTCACTCCCAACGAAGACAAGA
TCTGCTTTTTGCTTGTACTGGGTCTCTCTGGTTAGACCAGATCTGAGCCTGGGAGCTCTCTGGCTAACTA
GGGAACCCACTGCTTAAGCCTCAATAAAGCTTGCCTTGAGTGCTTCAAGTAGTGTGTGCCCGTCTGTTGT
GTGACTCTGGTAACTAGAGATCCCTCAGACCCTTTTAGTCAGTGTGGAAAATCTCTAGCAGTACGTATAG
TAGTTCATGTCATCTTATTATTCAGTATTTATAACTTGCAAAGAAATGAATATCAGAGAGTGAGAGGAAC
TTGTTTATTGCAGCTTATAATGGTTACAAATAAAGCAATAGCATCACAAATTTCACAAATAAAGCATTTT
TTTCACTGCATTCTAGTTGTGGTTTGTCCAAACTCATCAATGTATCTTATCATGTCTGGCTCTAGCTATC
CCGCCCCTAACTCCGCCCATCCCGCCCCTAACTCCGCCCAGTTCCGCCCATTCTCCGCCCCATGGCTGAC
TAATTTTTTTTATTTATGCAGAGGCCGAGGCCGCCTCGGCCTCTGAGCTATTCCAGAAGTAGTGAGGAGG
CTTTTTTGGAGGCCTAGGGACGTACCCAATTCGCCCTATAGTGAGTCGTATTACGCGCGCTCACTGGCCG
TCGTTTTACAACGTCGTGACTGGGAAAACCCTGGCGTTACCCAACTTAATCGCCTTGCAGCACATCCCCC
TTTCGCCAGCTGGCGTAATAGCGAAGAGGCCCGCACCGATCGCCCTTCCCAACAGTTGCGCAGCCTGAAT
GGCGAATGGG
[124 nt withheld, positions 6443-6566]
C
[91 nt withheld, positions 6568-6658]
A
[49 nt withheld, positions 6660-6708]
CCTTTGACGTTGGAGTCCACGTTCTTT
[37 nt withheld, positions 6736-6772]
ACCCTATCTCGGTCTATTCTTTTGATTTATAAGGGATTTTGCCGATTTCGGCCTATTGGTTAAAAAATGA
GCTGATTTAACAAAAATTTAACGCGAATTTTAACAAAATATTAACGCTTACAATTTAGGTGGCACTTTTC
GGGGAAATGTGCGCGGAACCCCTATTTGTTTATTTTTCTAAATACATTCAAATATGTATCCGCTCATGAG
ACAATAACCCTGATAAATGCTTCAATAATATTGAAAAAGGAAGAGTATGAGTATTCAACATTTCCGTGTC
GCCCTTATTCCCTTTTTTGCGGCATTTTGCCTTCCTGTTTTTGCTCACCCAGAAACGCTGGTGAAAGTAA
AAGATGCTGAAGATCAGTTGGGTGCACGAGTGGGTTACATCGAACTGGATCTCAACAGCGGTAAGATCCT
TGAGAGTTTTCGCCCCGAAGAACGTTTTCCAATGATGAGCACTTTTAAAGTTCTGCTATGTGGCGCGGTA
TTATCCCGTATTGACGCCGGGCAAGAGCAACTCGGTCGCCGCATACACTATTCTCAGAATGACTTGGTTG
AGTACTCACCAGTCACAGAAAAGCATCTTACGGATGGCATGACAGTAAGAGAATTATGCAGTGCTGCCAT
AACCATGAGTGATAACACTGCGGCCAACTTACTTCTGACAACGATCGGAGGACCGAAGGAGCTAACCGCT
TTTTTGCACAACATGGGGGATCATGTAACTCGCCTTGATCGTTGGGAACCGGAGCTGAATGAAGCCATAC
CAAACGACGAGCGTGACACCACGATGCCTGTAGCAATGGCAACAACGTTGCGCAAACTATTAACTGGCGA
ACTACTTACTCTAGCTTCCCGGCAACAATTAATAGACTGGATGGAGGCGGATAAAGTTGCAGGACCACTT
CTGCGCTCGGCCCTTCCGGCTGGCTGGTTTATTGCTGATAAATCTGGAGCCGGTGAGCGTGGGTCTCGCG
GTATCATTGCAGCACTGGGGCCAGATGGTAAGCCCTCCCGTATCGTAGTTATCTACACGACGGGGAGTCA
GGCAACTATGGATGAACGAAATAGACAGATCGCTGAGATAGGTGCCTCACTGATTAAGCATTGGTAACTG
TCAGACCAAGTTTACTCATATATACTTTAGATTGATTTAAAACTTCATTTTTAATTTAAAAGGATCTAGG
TGAAGATCCTTTTTGATAATCTCATGACCAAAATCCCTTAACGTGAGTTTTCGTTCCACTGAGCGTCAGA
CCCCGTAGAAAAGATCAAAGGATCTTCTTGAGATCCTTTTTTTCTGCGCGTAATCTGCTGCTTGCAAACA
AAAAAACCACCGCTACCAGCGGTGGTTTGTTTGCCGGATCAAGAGCTACCAACTCTTTTTCCGAAGGTAA
CTGGCTTCAGCAGAGCGCAGATACCAAATACTGTTCTTCTAGTGTAGCCGTAGTTAGGCCACCACTTCAA
GAACTCTGTAGCACCGCCTACATACCTCGCTCTGCTAATCCTGTTACCAGTGGCTGCTGCCAGTGGCGAT
AAGTCGTGTCTTACCGGGTTGGACTCAAGACGATAGTTACCGGATAAGGCGCAGCGGTCGGGCTGAACGG
GGGGTTCGTGCACACAGCCCAGCTTGGAGCGAACGACCTACACCGAACTGAGATACCTACAGCGTGAGCT
ATGAGAAAGCGCCACGCTTCCCGAAGGGAGAAAGGCGGACAGGTATCCGGTAAGCGGCAGGGTCGGAACA
GGAGAGCGCACGAGGGAGCTTCCAGGGGGAAACGCCTGGTATCTTTATAGTCCTGTCGGGTTTCGCCACC
TCTGACTTGAGCGTCGATTTTTGTGATGCTCGTCAGGGGGGCGGAGCCTATGGAAAAACGCCAGCAACGC
GGCCTTTTTACGGTTCCTGGCCTTTTGCTGGCCTTTTGCTCACATGTTCTTTCCTGCGTTATCCCCTGAT
TCTGTGGATAACCGTATTACCGCCTTTGAGTGAGCTGATACCGCTCGCCGCAGCCGAACGACCGAGCGCA
GCGAGTCAGTGAGCGAGGAAGCGGAAGAGCGCCCAATACGCAAACCGCCTCTCCCCGCGCGTTGGCCGAT
TCATTAATGCAGCTGGCACGACAGGTTTCCCGACTGGAAAGCGGGCAGTGAGCGCAACGCAATTAATGTG
AGTTAGCTCACTCATTAGGCACCCCAGGCTTTACACTTTATGCTTCCGGCTCGTATGTTGTGTGGAATTG
TGAGCGGATAACAATTTCACACAGGAAACAGCTATGACCATGATTACGCCAAGCGCGCAATTAACCCTCA
CTAAAGGGAACAAAAGCTGGAGCTGCAAGC
Features (pLannotate 1.2.2; 31 found; start..end, strand, type, name):
      5..231     +  promoter       RSV promoter: Rous sarcoma virus enhancer/promoter
    232..412     +  LTR            5' LTR (truncated): truncated 5' long terminal repeat (LTR) from HIV-1
    459..584     +  misc_feature   HIV-1 Ψ: packaging signal of human immunodeficiency virus type 1
    568..931     +  CDS            HIV-1 gag (fragment): gag protein from human immunodeficiency virus 1; gag
   1077..1310    +  misc_feature   RRE: The Rev response element (RRE) of HIV-1 allows for Rev-dependent mRNA export from the nucleus to the cytoplasm.
   1687..1713    +  CDS            Rev (fragment): human immunodeficiency virus 1 (HIV-1) Rev protein; rev; enhances nuclear export of unspliced and incompletely spliced viral mRNAs
   1720..1743    +  promoter       SV40 promoter (fragment): SV40 early promoter
   1744..1815    +  promoter       SV40 promoter (fragment): SV40 enhancer and early promoter
   1839..1974    +  rep_origin     SV40 ori: SV40 origin of replication
   2020..2616    +  CDS            PuroR (fragment): puromycin N-acetyltransferase; pac from Streptomyces; confers resistance to puromycin
   2665..2782    +  misc_feature   cPPT/CTS: central polypurine tract and central termination sequence of HIV-1
   2847..2913    +  CDS            small t antigen (fragment): SV40 (simian virus 40) small t antigen
   2920..4098    +  promoter       EF-1α promoter: strong constitutive promoter for human elongation factor EF-1α
   4097..4858    +  CDS            SMARCA2 (fragment) (sequence partly withheld): SMCA2_HUMAN - Also known as BAF190B, BRM, SNF2A, SNF2L2. Experimental evidence at protein level: Swiss-Prot protein existence level 1. Involved in transcriptional activation and repression of select genes by chromatin remodeling (alteration of DNA-nucleosome topology). Component of SWI/SNF chromatin remodeling complexes that carry out key enzymatic activities, changing chromatin structure by altering DNA-histone contacts within a nucleosome in an ATP-dependent manner. Binds DNA non-specifically (PubMed:22952240, PubMed:26601204). Belongs to the neural progenitors-specific chromatin remodeling
   4874..4927    +  promoter       U6 promoter (fragment): RNA polymerase III promoter for human U6 snRNA
   4969..5557    +  misc_feature   WPRE: woodchuck hepatitis virus posttranscriptional regulatory element
   5608..5627    +  misc_feature   cPPT/CTS (fragment): central polypurine tract and central termination sequence of HIV-1
   5629..5862    +  LTR            3' LTR (ΔU3): self-inactivating 3' long terminal repeat (LTR) from HIV-1
   5940..6061    +  polyA_signal   SV40 poly(A) signal: SV40 polyadenylation signal
   6101..6236    +  rep_origin     SV40 ori: SV40 origin of replication
   6257..6275    -  promoter       T7 promoter: promoter for bacteriophage T7 RNA polymerase
   6283..6438    +  CDS            lacZα (fragment): LacZα fragment of β-galactosidase; lacZ fragment
   6443..6871    +  rep_origin     f1 ori (sequence partly withheld): f1 bacteriophage origin of replication; arrow indicates direction of (+) strand synthesis
   6924..7028    +  promoter       AmpR promoter: bla
   7029..7889    +  CDS            AmpR: β-lactamase; bla; confers resistance to ampicillin, carbenicillin, and related antibiotics
   8060..8648    +  rep_origin     ori: high-copy-number ColE1/pMB1/pBR322/pUC origin of replication
   8831..8923    +  CDS            lacI (fragment): lac repressor; lacI; The lac repressor binds to the lac operator to inhibit transcription in E. coli. This inhibition can be relieved by adding lactose or isopropyl-β-D-thiogalactopyranoside (IPTG).
   8936..8957    +  protein_bind   CAP binding site: CAP binding activates transcription in the presence of cAMP. E. coli catabolite activator protein
   8972..9002    +  promoter       lac promoter: promoter for the E. coli lac operon
   9010..9026    +  protein_bind   lac operator: The lac repressor binds to the lac operator to inhibit transcription in E. coli. This inhibition can be relieved by adding lactose or isopropyl-β-D-thiogalactopyranoside (IPTG). lac repressor encoded by lacI
   9071..9089    +  promoter       T3 promoter: promoter for bacteriophage T3 RNA polymerase
