[The description below was written by a language model from this plasmid's Addgene catalogue record and pLannotate feature annotations shown in this document.]
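Description:
TFORF0383 is a third-generation-style, self-inactivating lentiviral expression plasmid built on the pLX_TRC317 backbone. It carries a human SMARCA2 open reading frame together with a unique 24-bp barcode. It is propagated in E. coli through a high-copy ColE1/pUC-type origin with ampicillin resistance (AmpR), and also contains an f1 origin and remnants of a lac/lacZα cloning region flanked by T7 and T3 promoters. The depositor notes that the plasmid can recombine in bacteria, a common issue with LTR-containing vectors.

The viral genome is transcribed from an RSV promoter fused to a truncated HIV-1 5' LTR. It includes the Ψ packaging signal with a gag fragment, the RRE for Rev-dependent nuclear export, a cPPT/CTS, a WPRE to enhance transcript expression, and a ΔU3 3' LTR followed by an SV40 poly(A) signal. Two cassettes lie within this unit. An SV40 promoter/origin drives puromycin N-acetyltransferase for selecting transduced mammalian cells, and a strong constitutive EF-1α promoter drives the SMARCA2 ORF.

The recorded insert is only about 850 bp, and the annotated SMARCA2 match spans roughly 760 bp. This corresponds to a short annotated transcript isoform rather than the full-length SWI/SNF ATPase. The barcode is not annotated in the feature table. It may lie in the region between the ORF and the WPRE, where a short U6-like fragment is detected, but the record does not confirm this.

The plasmid belongs to a barcoded transcription factor ORF collection. It is intended for lentiviral overexpression in mammalian cells, individually or in pooled screens, where the barcode identifies which factor each cell received, as in directed-differentiation studies.
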