Addgene plasmid #141598: TFORF0383
Purpose: Lentiviral vector for overexpressing the SMARCA2 transcription factor ORF with a unique 24-bp barcode. Barcodes facilitate identification of transcription factors in pooled screens.
Depositing lab: Feng Zhang. Depositing organization: Broad Institute. Publication: A transcription factor atlas of directed differentiation. Joung J, Ma S, Tay T, Geiger-Schuller KR, Kirchgatterer PC, Verdine VK, Guo B, Arias-Garcia MA, Allen WE, Singh A, Kuksenko O, Abudayyeh OO, Gootenberg JS, Fu Z, Macrae RK, Buenrostro JD, Regev A, Zhang F. Cell. 2023 Jan 5;186(1):209-229.e26. doi: 10.1016/j.cell.2022.11.026. PubMed 36608654.
Backbone
  Vector backbone: pLX_TRC317
  Backbone manufacturer: Broad Institute Genetic Perturbation Platform
  Backbone size w/o insert (bp): 8264
  Vector type: Mammalian Expression, Lentiviral
  Selectable markers: Puromycin
Growth in bacteria
  Bacterial resistance: Ampicillin, 100 μg/mL
  Growth temperature: 37°C
  Growth strain: NEB Stable
  Copy number: High Copy
Gene/Insert
  Gene/Insert name: SMARCA2
  Species: H. sapiens (human)
  Insert size (bp): 848
  Entrez Gene: SMARCA2 (a.k.a. BAF190, BIS, BRM, NCBRS, SNF2, SNF2L2, SNF2LA, SWI2, Sth1p, hBRM, hSNF2a)
  Promoter: EF1a
  Cloning method: Unknown
  Sequencing primers: 5′ GGGTGGAGACTGAAGTTAGGCCAG; 3′ CACATAGCGTAAAAGGAGCAACATAG
Terms and licenses: Academic/Nonprofit Terms; Industry Terms: Not Available to Industry
Depositor comments: NM_001289398,ENST00000324954 . The transcription factor ORF portion of this plasmid was synthesized by Genewiz. Please test multiple small colonies in case of plasmid recombination. To make this collection available in a timely manner, a portion of this collection was not fully sequenced by Addgene. If an Addgene verified full plasmid sequence is not available, please contact us prior to placing an order to request the full sequence.
How to cite: TFORF0383 was a gift from Feng Zhang (Addgene plasmid # 141598 ; http://n2t.net/addgene:141598 ; RRID:Addgene_141598)
