>Addgene plasmid #141598 | TFORF0383 | depositor partial sequence | sequence record 276931 | Insert
ACCGCCACCATGTGGTTGGCCATCGAAGACGGCAATTTGGAGGAAATGGAAGAGGAAGTACGGCTTAAGA
AGCGAAAAAGACGAAGAAATGTGGATAAAGATCCTGCAAAAGAAGATGTGGAAAAAGCTAAGAAGAGAAG
AGGCCGCCCTCCCGCTGAGAAACTGTCA
[339 nt withheld, positions 169-507]
GAGGAAGAGAGTGAGGATGAAAGCAATGAAGAGGAGGAAGAGGAAGATGAAGAAGAGTCAGAGTCCGAGG
CAAAATCAGTCAAGGTGAAAATTAAGCTCAATAAAAAAGATGACAAAGGCCGGGACAAAGGGAAAGGCAA
GAAAAGGCCAAATCGAGGAAAAGCCAAACCTGTAGTGAGCGATTTTGACAGCGATGAGGAGCAGGATGAA
CGTGAACAGTCAGAAGGAAGTGGGACGGATGATGAGTAGTAATGAACTAGTCCGTAACTTGAAAGTATTT
CGATTTCTTGGCTTTATATATCTTGTGGAAAGGACGATCAATATGCGCGGGCTTGCGCACT
