>Addgene plasmid #141598 | TFORF0383 | depositor partial sequence | sequence record 276932 | Barcode
TCAATATGCGCGGGCTTGCGCACT
